>Addgene plasmid #230162 | AiP13653 - pAAV-AiE0550h-minBG-SYFP2-P2A-3XFLAG-10aa-H2B-WPRE3-BGHpA (Alias: CN3653) | addgene full sequence | sequence record 461887 | Addgene NGS Result
CCTGCAGGCAGCTGCGCGCTCGCTCGCTCACTGAGGCCGCCCGGGCGTCGGGCGACCTTTGGTCGCCCGG
CCTCAGTGAGCGAGCGAGCGCGCAGAGAGGGAGTGGCCAACTCCATCACTAGGGGTTCCTGCGGCCGCAC
GCGTCAGCAGAACCACTGCCTATTTGGACCAAAAGGGGTAGAAGCAGTACTAAATTTAAAAAGGCCACGG
GTCCTTAAAATTCTACCGGTAGGAAGCAGGCTGAGAAAACCACTCAGCTGCAAACATATGCCACCTTTCA
CGAAAAAGGAAAGATGACTCAGAGTGGAACCAAGAAACCAAATGGTACAGTCAAGAGCCCTGGAGAACTA
TTCCCAGGCTTTGAGACCTACTACAGGAGCACTTGCCTCAACAGACTTCAAATTCCTATTGACAGGTGAC
TCCTGAGCTCGGGCTGGGCATAAAAGTCAGGGCAGAGCCATCTATTGCTTACATTTGCTTCTGGGATCCA
GATCTTTCGAAGCTAGCGCTACCGGTCGCCACCATGGTCTCCAAGGGCGAGGAGCTGTTCACCGGGGTGG
TGCCCATCCTGGTCGAGCTGGACGGCGATGTCAACGGCCACAAGTTCAGCGTGTCCGGCGAGGGCGAGGG
CGATGCCACCTACGGCAAGCTGACCCTGAAGCTGATCTGCACCACCGGCAAGCTGCCCGTGCCCTGGCCC
ACCCTCGTGACCACCCTGGGCTACGGCGTGCAGTGCTTCGCCCGCTACCCCGACCACATGAAGCAGCACG
ACTTCTTCAAGTCCGCCATGCCCGAAGGCTACGTCCAGGAGCGCACCATCTTCTTCAAAGACGACGGCAA
CTACAAGACCCGCGCCGAGGTGAAGTTCGAGGGCGACACCCTGGTGAACCGCATCGAGCTGAAGGGCATC
GACTTCAAGGAGGACGGCAACATCCTGGGGCACAAGCTGGAGTACAACTACAACAGCCACAACGTCTATA
TCACCGCCGACAAGCAGAAGAACGGCATCAAGGCCAACTTCAAGATCCGCCACAACATCGAGGACGGCGG
CGTGCAGCTCGCCGACCACTACCAGCAGAACACCCCCATCGGCGACGGCCCCGTGCTGCTGCCCGACAAC
CACTACCTGAGCTACCAGTCCAAGCTGAGCAAAGACCCCAACGAGAAGCGCGATCACATGGTCCTGCTGG
AGTTCGTGACCGCCGCCGGGATCACTCTCGGCATGGACGAGCTGTACAAGGGCTCTGGTGCTACCAACTT
CTCACTGTTGAAACAGGCAGGGGATGTAGAGGAGAATCCAGGGCCTGGTGCTAGTGGAGACTACAAAGAC
CATGACGGAGATTATAAAGATCATGACATCGATTACAAGGATGACGATGACAAGTCCGGACTCAGATCTG
GAGGCTCCGGAGGCCCAGAGCCAGCGAAGTCTGCTCCCGCCCCGAAAAAGGGCTCCAAGAAGGCGGTGAC
TAAGGCGCAGAAGAAAGGCGGCAAGAAGCGCAAGCGCAGCCGCAAGGAGAGCTATTCCATCTATGTGTAC
AAGGTTCTGAAGCAGGTCCACCCTGACACCGGCATTTCGTCCAAGGCCATGGGCATCATGAATTCGTTTG
TGAACGACATTTTCGAGCGCATCGCAGGAGAGGCTTCCCGCCTGGCGCATTACAACAAGCGCTCGACCAT
CACCTCCCGGGAGATCCAGACGGCCGTGCGCCTGCTGCTGCCTGGGGAGTTGGCCAAGCACGCCGTGTCC
GAGGGTACTAAGGCCATCACCAAGTACACCAGCGCTAAGTAATGAGGCGCGCCGCGGCCGCGAATTCGAT
ATCATAATCAACCTCTGGATTACAAAATTTGTGAAAGATTGACTGGTATTCTTAACTATGTTGCTCCTTT
TACGCTATGTGGATACGCTGCTTTAATGCCTTTGTATCATGCTATTGCTTCCCGTATGGCTTTCATTTTC
TCCTCCTTGTATAAATCCTGGTTAGTTCTTGCCACGGCGGAACTCATCGCCGCCTGCCTTGCCCGCTGCT
GGACAGGGGCTCGGCTGTTGGGCACTGACAATTCCGTGGCTCGAGAGATCTTCGACTGTGCCTTCTAGTT
GCCAGCCATCTGTTGTTTGCCCCTCCCCCGTGCCTTCCTTGACCCTGGAAGGTGCCACTCCCACTGTCCT
TTCCTAATAAAATGAGGAAATTGCATCGCATTGTCTGAGTAGGTGTCATTCTATTCTGGGGGGTGGGGTG
GGGCAGGACAGCAAGGGGGAGGATTGGGAAGACAATAGCAGGCATGAGATCTCACGTGCGGACCGAGCGG
CCGCAGGAACCCCTAGTGATGGAGTTGGCCACTCCCTCTCTGCGCGCTCGCTCGCTCACTGAGGCCGGGC
GACCAAAGGTCGCCCGACGCCCGGGCTTTGCCCGGGCGGCCTCAGTGAGCGAGCGAGCGCGCAGCTGCCT
GCAGGGGCGCCTGATGCGGTATTTTCTCCTTACGCATCTGTGCGGTATTTCACACCGCATA
[95 nt withheld, positions 2512-2606]
T
[46 nt withheld, positions 2608-2653]
C
[141 nt withheld, positions 2655-2795]
CCTTTGACGTTGGAGTCCACGTTCTTT
[37 nt withheld, positions 2823-2859]
ACTCTATCTCGGGCTATTCTTTTGATTTATAAGGGATTTTGCCGATTTCGGTCTATTGGTTAAAAAATGA
GCTGATTTAACAAAAATTTAACGCGAATTTTAACAAAATATTAACGTTTACAATTTTATGGTGCACTCTC
AGTACAATCTGCTCTGATGCCGCATAGTTAAGCCAGCCCCGACACCCGCCAACACCCGCTGACGCGCCCT
GACGGGCTTGTCTGCTCCCGGCATCCGCTTACAGACAAGCTGTGACCGTCTCCGGGAGCTGCATGTGTCA
GAGGTTTTCACCGTCATCACCGAAACGCGCGAGACGAAAGGGCCTCGTGATACGCCTATTTTTATAGGTT
AATGTCATGATAATAATGGTTTCTTAGACGTCAGGTGGCACTTTTCGGGGAAATGTGCGCGGAACCCCTA
TTTGTTTATTTTTCTAAATACATTCAAATATGTATCCGCTCATGAGACAATAACCCTGATAAATGCTTCA
ATAATATTGAAAAAGGAAGAGTATGAGTATTCAACATTTCCGTGTCGCCCTTATTCCCTTTTTTGCGGCA
TTTTGCCTTCCTGTTTTTGCTCACCCAGAAACGCTGGTGAAAGTAAAAGATGCTGAAGATCAGTTGGGTG
CACGAGTGGGTTACATCGAACTGGATCTCAACAGCGGTAAGATCCTTGAGAGTTTTCGCCCCGAAGAACG
TTTTCCAATGATGAGCACTTTTAAAGTTCTGCTATGTGGCGCGGTATTATCCCGTATTGACGCCGGGCAA
GAGCAACTCGGTCGCCGCATACACTATTCTCAGAATGACTTGGTTGAGTACTCACCAGTCACAGAAAAGC
ATCTTACGGATGGCATGACAGTAAGAGAATTATGCAGTGCTGCCATAACCATGAGTGATAACACTGCGGC
CAACTTACTTCTGACAACGATCGGAGGACCGAAGGAGCTAACCGCTTTTTTGCACAACATGGGGGATCAT
GTAACTCGCCTTGATCGTTGGGAACCGGAGCTGAATGAAGCCATACCAAACGACGAGCGTGACACCACGA
TGCCTGTAGCAATGGCAACAACGTTGCGCAAACTATTAACTGGCGAACTACTTACTCTAGCTTCCCGGCA
ACAATTAATAGACTGGATGGAGGCGGATAAAGTTGCAGGACCACTTCTGCGCTCGGCCCTTCCGGCTGGC
TGGTTTATTGCTGATAAATCTGGAGCCGGTGAGCGTGGGTCTCGCGGTATCATTGCAGCACTGGGGCCAG
ATGGTAAGCCCTCCCGTATCGTAGTTATCTACACGACGGGGAGTCAGGCAACTATGGATGAACGAAATAG
ACAGATCGCTGAGATAGGTGCCTCACTGATTAAGCATTGGTAACTGTCAGACCAAGTTTACTCATATATA
CTTTAGATTGATTTAAAACTTCATTTTTAATTTAAAAGGATCTAGGTGAAGATCCTTTTTGATAATCTCA
TGACCAAAATCCCTTAACGTGAGTTTTCGTTCCACTGAGCGTCAGACCCCGTAGAAAAGATCAAAGGATC
TTCTTGAGATCCTTTTTTTCTGCGCGTAATCTGCTGCTTGCAAACAAAAAAACCACCGCTACCAGCGGTG
GTTTGTTTGCCGGATCAAGAGCTACCAACTCTTTTTCCGAAGGTAACTGGCTTCAGCAGAGCGCAGATAC
CAAATACTGTTCTTCTAGTGTAGCCGTAGTTAGGCCACCACTTCAAGAACTCTGTAGCACCGCCTACATA
CCTCGCTCTGCTAATCCTGTTACCAGTGGCTGCTGCCAGTGGCGATAAGTCGTGTCTTACCGGGTTGGAC
TCAAGACGATAGTTACCGGATAAGGCGCAGCGGTCGGGCTGAACGGGGGGTTCGTGCACACAGCCCAGCT
TGGAGCGAACGACCTACACCGAACTGAGATACCTACAGCGTGAGCTATGAGAAAGCGCCACGCTTCCCGA
AGGGAGAAAGGCGGACAGGTATCCGGTAAGCGGCAGGGTCGGAACAGGAGAGCGCACGAGGGAGCTTCCA
GGGGGAAACGCCTGGTATCTTTATAGTCCTGTCGGGTTTCGCCACCTCTGACTTGAGCGTCGATTTTTGT
GATGCTCGTCAGGGGGGCGGAGCCTATGGAAAAACGCCAGCAACGCGGCCTTTTTACGGTTCCTGGCCTT
TTGCTGGCCTTTTGCTCACATGT
Features (pLannotate 1.2.2; 16 found; start..end, strand, type, name):
     12..39      +  repeat_region  AAV2 ITR (fragment): inverted terminal repeat of adeno-associated virus serotype 2 inverted
     68..95      +  repeat_region  AAV2 ITR (fragment): inverted terminal repeat of adeno-associated virus serotype 2 inverted
    524..1240    +  CDS            SYFP2: SYFP2 is a basic (constitutively fluorescent) yellow fluorescent protein published in 2006, derived from Aequorea victoria. It is reported to be a very rapidly-maturing monomer with moderate acid sensitivity.
   1319..1384    +  CDS            3xFLAG: three tandem FLAG® epitope tags, followed by an enterokinase cleavage site
   1415..1792    +  CDS            H2B: human histone H2B; HIST1H2BJ
   1826..1983    +  misc_feature   WPRE (fragment): woodchuck hepatitis virus posttranscriptional regulatory element
   1989..2069    +  misc_feature   WPRE (fragment): woodchuck hepatitis virus posttranscriptional regulatory element
   2086..2197    +  polyA_signal   bGH poly(A) signal: bovine growth hormone polyadenylation signal
   2315..2455    +  repeat_region  AAV2 ITR: inverted terminal repeat of adeno-associated virus serotype 2 inverted
   2460..2511    -  misc_feature   bom (fragment): basis of mobility region from pBR322
   2530..2985    +  rep_origin     f1 ori (sequence partly withheld): f1 bacteriophage origin of replication; arrow indicates direction of (+) strand synthesis
   2986..3035    -  misc_feature   bom (fragment): basis of mobility region from pBR322
   3137..3172    -  CDS            rop (fragment): Rop protein, which maintains plasmids at low copy number; rop
   3267..3371    +  promoter       AmpR promoter: bla
   3372..4232    +  CDS            AmpR: β-lactamase; bla; confers resistance to ampicillin, carbenicillin, and related antibiotics
   4403..4991    +  rep_origin     ori: high-copy-number ColE1/pMB1/pBR322/pUC origin of replication
