[The description below was written by a language model from this plasmid's Addgene catalogue record and pLannotate feature annotations shown in this document.]
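Description:
AiP13653 - pAAV-AiE0550h-minBG-SYFP2-P2A-3XFLAG-10aa-H2B-WPRE3-BGHpA (alias CN3653) is an AAV transfer plasmid of about 5.1 kb built on a pAAV2 backbone. It is intended for packaging a recombinant AAV genome that reports the activity of a candidate brain-cell-type enhancer. In bacteria it is maintained by a high-copy ColE1/pUC-type origin and selected with ampicillin through the bla gene and its own promoter. An f1 phage origin and small remnants of pBR322 bom and rop sequences are also annotated in the backbone. The expression cassette is flanked by AAV2 inverted terminal repeats, which are the cis elements needed for replication and encapsidation of the vector genome. The downstream ITR is annotated in full, while the upstream one is detected only as short fragments.

Between the ITRs, the AiE0550h enhancer sits upstream of the minBG minimal promoter, so that transcription depends largely on enhancer activity in particular cell populations. Neither element is annotated in the feature table, but both are named in the record and presumably occupy the unannotated region before the coding sequence. The record does not state which brain cell populations the enhancer targets. The synthetic open reading frame encodes the yellow fluorescent protein SYFP2, then a P2A self-cleaving peptide, then a 3xFLAG tag joined by a ten-residue linker to human histone H2B. One transcript therefore gives a soluble fluorescent protein that fills the cell and a separate epitope-tagged, chromatin-bound nuclear marker. A shortened WPRE (WPRE3, annotated as two fragments) enhances transcript expression, and the bovine growth hormone polyadenylation signal terminates the message. The construct belongs to a collection of enhancer AAVs developed for genetic access to cortical cell types.
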