Addgene plasmid #230162: AiP13653 - pAAV-AiE0550h-minBG-SYFP2-P2A-3XFLAG-10aa-H2B-WPRE3-BGHpA (Alias: CN3653)
Purpose: AiE0550h is an enhancer sequence, designed to drive AAV-mediated transgene expression in specific populations of brain cells
Depositing lab: Allen Institute for Brain Science & Boaz Levi. Depositing organization: Allen Institute. Publication: A suite of enhancer AAVs and transgenic mouse lines for genetic access to cortical cell types. Ben-Simon Y, Hooper M, Narayan S, Daigle TL, Dwivedi D, Way SW, Oster A, Stafford DA, Mich JK, Taormina MJ, Martinez RA, Opitz-Araya X, Roth JR, Alexander JR, Allen S, Amster A, Arbuckle J, Ayala A, Baker PM, Bakken TE, Barcelli T, Barta S, Bendrick J, Bertagnolli D, Bielstein C, Bishwakarma P, Bowlus J, Boyer G, Brouner K, Casian B, Casper T, Chakka AB, Chakrabarty R, Chance RK, Chavan S, Clark M, Colbert K, Collman F, Daniel S, Departee M, DiValentin P, Donadio N, Dotson N, Egdorf T, Fliss T, Gabitto M, Garcia J, Gary A, Gasperini M, Gloe J, Goldy J, Gore BB, Graybuck L, Greisman N, Haeseleer F, Halterman C, Haradon Z, Hastings SD, Helback O, Ho W, Hockemeyer D, Huang C, Huff S, Hunker A, Johansen N, Jones D, Juneau Z, Kalmbach B, Kannan M, Khem S, Kussick E, Kutsal R, Larsen R, Lee C, Lee AY, Leibly M, Lenz GH, Li S, Liang E, Lusk N, Madigan Z, Malloy J, Malone J, McCue R, Melchor J, Mollenkopf T, Moosman S, Morin E, Newman D, Ng L, Ngo K, Omstead V, Otto S, Oyama A, Pena N, Pham T, Phillips E, Pom CA, Potekhina L, Ransford S, Ray PL, Rette D, Reynoldson C, Rimorin C, Rocha D, Ruiz A, Sanchez REA, Sawyer L, Sedeno-Cortes A, Sevigny JP, Shapovalova N, Shepard N, Shulga L, Sigler AR, Siverts L, Soliman S, Somasundaram S, Staats B, Stewart K, Szelenyi E, Tieu M, Trader C, Tran A, van Velthoven CTJ, Walker M, Wang Y, Weed N, Wirthlin M, Wood T, Wynalda B, Yao Z, Zhou T, Ariza J, Dee N, Reding M, Ronellenfitch K, Mufti S, Sunkin SM, Smith KA, Esposito L, Waters J, Thyagarajan B, Yao S, Lein ES, Zeng H, Levi BP, Ngai J, Ting JT, Tasic B. Cell. 2025 May 16:S0092-8674(25)00513-6. doi: 10.1016/j.cell.2025.05.002. PubMed 40403729.
Backbone
  Vector backbone: pAAV2
  Vector type: AAV
Growth in bacteria
  Bacterial resistance: Ampicillin, 100 μg/mL
  Growth temperature: 37°C
  Growth strain: NEB Stable
  Copy number: High Copy
Gene/Insert
  Gene/Insert name: SYFP2-P2A-3XFLAG-10aa-H2B
  Species: Synthetic
  Promoter: minBG
  Cloning method: Gibson Cloning
Terms and licenses: Academic/Nonprofit Terms; Industry Terms: Not Available to Industry
How to cite: AiP13653 - pAAV-AiE0550h-minBG-SYFP2-P2A-3XFLAG-10aa-H2B-WPRE3-BGHpA (Alias: CN3653) was a gift from Allen Institute for Brain Science & Boaz Levi (Addgene plasmid # 230162 ; http://n2t.net/addgene:230162 ; RRID:Addgene_230162)
